>Addgene plasmid #239974 | P022-mPB-TRE-PEmax-T2A-mCherry-PGK-rttA-Puro | addgene full sequence | sequence record 477256 | Addgene NGS Result
TTAACCCTAGAAAGATAATCATATTGTGACGTACGTTAAAGATAATCATGTGTAAAATTGACGCATGTGT
TTTATCGGTCTGTATATCGAGGTTTATTTATTAATTTGAATAGATATTAAGTTTTATTATATTTACACTT
ACATACTAATAATAAATTCAACAAACAATTTATTTATGTTTATTTATTTATTAAAAAAAACAAAAACTCA
AAATTTCTTCTATAAAGTAACAAAACTTTTATGAGGGACAGCCCCCCCCCAAAGCCCCCAGGGATGTAAT
TACGTCCCTCCCCCGCTAGGGGGCAGCAGCGAGCCGCCCGGGGCTCCGCTCCGGTCCGGCGCTCCCCCCG
CATCCCCGAGCCGGCAGCGTGCGGGGACAGCCCGGGCACGGGGAAGGTGGCACGGGATCGCTTTCCTCTG
AACGCTTCTCGCTGCTCTTTGAGCCTGCAGACACCTGGGGGGATACGGGGAAAAACCGGTGGGAGTTTAC
TCCCTATCAGTGATAGAGAACGTATGTCGAGTTTACTCCCTATCAGTGATAGAGAACGATGTCGAGTTTA
CTCCCTATCAGTGATAGAGAACGTATGTCGAGTTTACTCCCTATCAGTGATAGAGAACGTATGTCGAGTT
TACTCCCTATCAGTGATAGAGAACGTATGTCGAGTTTATCCCTATCAGTGATAGAGAACGTATGTCGAGT
TTACTCCCTATCAGTGATAGAGAACGTATGTCGAGGTAGGCGTGTACGGTGGGAGGCCTATATAAGCAGA
GCTCGTTTAGTGAACCGTCAGATCGCCGATCCCACGAAGTCCGCCACCATGAAACGGACAGCCGACGGAA
GCGAGTTCGAGTCACCAAAGAAGAAGCGGAAAGTCGACAAGAAGTACAGCATCGGCCTGGACATCGGCAC
CAACTCTGTGGGCTGGGCCGTGATCACCGACGAGTACAAGGTGCCCAGCAAGAAATTCAAGGTGCTGGGC
AACACCGACCGGCACAGCATCAAGAAGAACCTGATCGGAGCCCTGCTGTTCGACAGCGGCGAAACAGCCG
AGGCCACCCGGCTGAAGAGAACCGCCAGAAGAAGATACACCAGACGGAAGAACCGGATCTGCTATCTGCA
AGAGATCTTCAGCAACGAGATGGCCAAGGTGGACGACAGCTTCTTCCACAGACTGGAAGAGTCCTTCCTG
GTGGAAGAGGATAAGAAGCACGAGCGGCACCCCATCTTCGGCAACATCGTGGACGAGGTGGCCTACCACG
AGAAGTACCCCACCATCTACCACCTGAGAAAGAAACTGGTGGACAGCACCGACAAGGCCGACCTGCGGCT
GATCTATCTGGCCCTGGCCCACATGATCAAGTTCCGGGGCCACTTCCTGATCGAGGGCGACCTGAACCCC
GACAACAGCGACGTGGACAAGCTGTTCATCCAGCTGGTGCAGACCTACAACCAGCTGTTCGAGGAAAACC
CCATCAACGCCAGCGGCGTGGACGCCAAGGCCATCCTGTCTGCCAGACTGAGCAAGAGCAGAAAGCTGGA
AAATCTGATCGCCCAGCTGCCCGGCGAGAAGAAGAATGGCCTGTTCGGAAACCTGATTGCCCTGAGCCTG
GGCCTGACCCCCAACTTCAAGAGCAACTTCGACCTGGCCGAGGATGCCAAACTGCAGCTGAGCAAGGACA
CCTACGACGACGACCTGGACAACCTGCTGGCCCAGATCGGCGACCAGTACGCCGACCTGTTTCTGGCCGC
CAAGAACCTGTCCGACGCCATCCTGCTGAGCGACATCCTGAGAGTGAACACCGAGATCACCAAGGCCCCC
CTGAGCGCCTCTATGATCAAGAGATACGACGAGCACCACCAGGACCTGACCCTGCTGAAAGCTCTCGTGC
GGCAGCAGCTGCCTGAGAAGTACAAAGAGATTTTCTTCGACCAGAGCAAGAACGGCTACGCCGGCTACAT
TGACGGCGGAGCCAGCCAGGAAGAGTTCTACAAGTTCATCAAGCCCATCCTGGAAAAGATGGACGGCACC
GAGGAACTGCTCGTGAAGCTGAAGAGAGAGGACCTGCTGCGGAAGCAGCGGACCTTCGACAACGGCAGCA
TCCCCCACCAGATCCACCTGGGAGAGCTGCACGCCATTCTGCGGCGGCAGGAAGATTTTTACCCATTCCT
GAAGGACAACCGGGAAAAGATCGAGAAGATCCTGACCTTCCGCATCCCCTACTACGTGGGCCCTCTGGCC
AGGGGAAACAGCAGATTCGCCTGGATGACCAGAAAGAGCGAGGAAACCATCACCCCCTGGAACTTCGAGG
AAGTGGTGGACAAGGGCGCTTCCGCCCAGAGCTTCATCGAGCGGATGACCAACTTCGATAAGAACCTGCC
CAACGAGAAGGTGCTGCCCAAGCACAGCCTGCTGTACGAGTACTTCACCGTGTATAACGAGCTGACCAAA
GTGAAATACGTGACCGAGGGAATGAGAAAGCCCGCCTTCCTGAGCGGCGAGCAGAAAAAGGCCATCGTGG
ACCTGCTGTTCAAGACCAACCGGAAAGTGACCGTGAAGCAGCTGAAAGAGGACTACTTCAAGAAAATCGA
GTGCTTCGACTCCGTGGAAATCTCCGGCGTGGAAGATCGGTTCAACGCCTCCCTGGGCACATACCACGAT
CTGCTGAAAATTATCAAGGACAAGGACTTCCTGGACAATGAGGAAAACGAGGACATTCTGGAAGATATCG
TGCTGACCCTGACACTGTTTGAGGACAGAGAGATGATCGAGGAACGGCTGAAAACCTATGCCCACCTGTT
CGACGACAAAGTGATGAAGCAGCTGAAGCGGCGGAGATACACCGGCTGGGGCAGGCTGAGCCGGAAGCTG
ATCAACGGCATCCGGGACAAGCAGTCCGGCAAGACAATCCTGGATTTCCTGAAGTCCGACGGCTTCGCCA
ACAGAAACTTCATGCAGCTGATCCACGACGACAGCCTGACCTTTAAAGAGGACATCCAGAAAGCCCAGGT
GTCCGGCCAGGGCGATAGCCTGCACGAGCACATTGCCAATCTGGCCGGCAGCCCCGCCATTAAGAAGGGC
ATCCTGCAGACAGTGAAGGTGGTGGACGAGCTCGTGAAAGTGATGGGCCGGCACAAGCCCGAGAACATCG
TGATCGAAATGGCCAGAGAGAACCAGACCACCCAGAAGGGACAGAAGAACAGCCGCGAGAGAATGAAGCG
GATCGAAGAGGGCATCAAAGAGCTGGGCAGCCAGATCCTGAAAGAACACCCCGTGGAAAACACCCAGCTG
CAGAACGAGAAGCTGTACCTGTACTACCTGCAGAATGGGCGGGATATGTACGTGGACCAGGAACTGGACA
TCAACCGGCTGTCCGACTACGATGTGGACGCTATCGTGCCTCAGAGCTTTCTGAAGGACGACTCCATCGA
CAACAAGGTGCTGACCAGAAGCGACAAGAACCGGGGCAAGAGCGACAACGTGCCCTCCGAAGAGGTCGTG
AAGAAGATGAAGAACTACTGGCGGCAGCTGCTGAACGCCAAGCTGATTACCCAGAGAAAGTTCGACAATC
TGACCAAGGCCGAGAGAGGCGGCCTGAGCGAACTGGATAAGGCCGGCTTCATCAAGAGACAGCTGGTGGA
AACCCGGCAGATCACAAAGCACGTGGCACAGATCCTGGACTCCCGGATGAACACTAAGTACGACGAGAAT
GACAAGCTGATCCGGGAAGTGAAAGTGATCACCCTGAAGTCCAAGCTGGTGTCCGATTTCCGGAAGGATT
TCCAGTTTTACAAAGTGCGCGAGATCAACAACTACCACCACGCCCACGACGCCTACCTGAACGCCGTCGT
GGGAACCGCCCTGATCAAAAAGTACCCTAAGCTGGAAAGCGAGTTCGTGTACGGCGACTACAAGGTGTAC
GACGTGCGGAAGATGATCGCCAAGAGCGAGCAGGAAATCGGCAAGGCTACCGCCAAGTACTTCTTCTACA
GCAACATCATGAACTTTTTCAAGACCGAGATTACCCTGGCCAACGGCGAGATCCGGAAGCGGCCTCTGAT
CGAGACAAACGGCGAAACCGGGGAGATCGTGTGGGATAAGGGCCGGGATTTTGCCACCGTGCGGAAAGTG
CTGAGCATGCCCCAAGTGAATATCGTGAAAAAGACCGAGGTGCAGACAGGCGGCTTCAGCAAAGAGTCTA
TCCTGCCCAAGAGGAACAGCGATAAGCTGATCGCCAGAAAGAAGGACTGGGACCCTAAGAAGTACGGCGG
CTTCGACAGCCCCACCGTGGCCTATTCTGTGCTGGTGGTGGCCAAAGTGGAAAAGGGCAAGTCCAAGAAA
CTGAAGAGTGTGAAAGAGCTGCTGGGGATCACCATCATGGAAAGAAGCAGCTTCGAGAAGAATCCCATCG
ACTTTCTGGAAGCCAAGGGCTACAAAGAAGTGAAAAAGGACCTGATCATCAAGCTGCCTAAGTACTCCCT
GTTCGAGCTGGAAAACGGCCGGAAGAGAATGCTGGCCTCTGCCGGCGAACTGCAGAAGGGAAACGAACTG
GCCCTGCCCTCCAAATATGTGAACTTCCTGTACCTGGCCAGCCACTATGAGAAGCTGAAGGGCTCCCCCG
AGGATAATGAGCAGAAACAGCTGTTTGTGGAACAGCACAAGCACTACCTGGACGAGATCATCGAGCAGAT
CAGCGAGTTCTCCAAGAGAGTGATCCTGGCCGACGCTAATCTGGACAAAGTGCTGTCCGCCTACAACAAG
CACCGGGATAAGCCCATCAGAGAGCAGGCCGAGAATATCATCCACCTGTTTACCCTGACCAATCTGGGAG
CCCCTGCCGCCTTCAAGTACTTTGACACCACCATCGACCGGAAGAGGTACACCAGCACCAAAGAGGTGCT
GGACGCCACCCTGATCCACCAGAGCATCACCGGCCTGTACGAGACACGGATCGACCTGTCTCAGCTGGGA
GGTGACTCCGGCGGAAGCTCTGGTGGCAGCAAGCGGACCGCCGACGGCTCTGAATTCGAGAGCCCTAAGA
AGAAAAGAAAGGTGAGCGGAGGCTCTAGCGGCGGAAGCACCCTGAACATTGAAGACGAGTATAGACTGCA
TGAAACAAGCAAGGAACCCGACGTGTCCCTGGGCTCCACCTGGCTGTCCGACTTTCCCCAGGCCTGGGCC
GAGACAGGAGGAATGGGCCTGGCCGTGCGGCAGGCACCCCTGATCATCCCTCTGAAGGCCACCTCTACAC
CCGTGAGCATCAAGCAGTACCCTATGTCTCAGGAGGCCAGACTGGGCATCAAGCCTCACATCCAGAGGCT
GCTGGACCAGGGCATCCTGGTGCCATGCCAGAGCCCCTGGAACACACCACTGCTGCCCGTGAAGAAGCCA
GGCACCAATGACTATAGACCCGTGCAGGATCTGAGAGAGGTGAACAAGAGGGTGGAGGATATCCACCCCA
CCGTGCCCAACCCTTACAATCTGCTGTCCGGCCTGCCCCCTTCTCACCAGTGGTATACAGTGCTGGACCT
GAAGGATGCCTTCTTTTGTCTGAGACTGCACCCTACCAGCCAGCCACTGTTCGCCTTTGAGTGGAGGGAC
CCTGAGATGGGCATCTCTGGCCAGCTGACCTGGACACGCCTGCCTCAGGGCTTCAAGAATAGCCCAACAC
TGTTTAACGAGGCCCTGCACCGCGACCTGGCAGATTTCCGGATCCAGCACCCAGATCTGATCCTGCTGCA
GTACGTGGACGATCTGCTGCTGGCCGCCACCAGCGAGCTGGATTGCCAGCAGGGAACACGCGCCCTGCTG
CAGACCCTGGGAAACCTGGGATATAGGGCATCCGCCAAGAAGGCCCAGATCTGTCAGAAGCAGGTGAAGT
ACCTGGGCTATCTGCTGAAGGAGGGCCAGAGATGGCTGACAGAGGCCAGGAAGGAGACAGTGATGGGCCA
GCCAACACCCAAGACCCCAAGACAGCTGAGGGAGTTCCTGGGCAAAGCAGGATTTTGCAGGCTGTTCATC
CCAGGATTCGCAGAGATGGCAGCACCTCTGTACCCACTGACCAAGCCGGGCACCCTGTTTAATTGGGGCC
CTGACCAGCAGAAGGCCTATCAGGAGATCAAGCAGGCCCTGCTGACAGCACCAGCCCTGGGCCTGCCAGA
CCTGACCAAGCCTTTCGAGCTGTTTGTGGATGAGAAGCAGGGCTACGCCAAGGGCGTGCTGACCCAGAAG
CTGGGACCATGGCGACGGCCCGTGGCCTATCTGTCCAAGAAGCTGGACCCAGTGGCAGCAGGATGGCCAC
CATGCCTGAGGATGGTGGCAGCAATCGCCGTGCTGACAAAGGATGCCGGCAAGCTGACCATGGGACAGCC
ACTGGTCATCCTGGCACCACACGCAGTGGAGGCCCTGGTGAAGCAGCCTCCAGATCGCTGGCTGTCTAAC
GCCCGGATGACACACTACCAGGCCCTGCTGCTGGACACCGATCGCGTGCAGTTTGGCCCTGTGGTGGCCC
TGAATCCAGCCACCCTGCTGCCTCTGCCAGAGGAGGGCCTGCAGCACAACTGTCTGGACATCCTGGCAGA
GGCACACGGAACAAGGCCAGACCTGACCGATCAGCCCCTGCCTGACGCCGATCACACATGGTATACCGAT
GGAAGCTCCCTGCTGCAGGAGGGCCAGAGGAAGGCAGGAGCAGCAGTGACCACAGAGACAGAAGTGATCT
GGGCCAAGGCCCTGCCAGCAGGCACATCCGCCCAGCGGGCCGAGCTGATCGCCCTGACCCAGGCCCTGAA
GATGGCCGAGGGCAAGAAGCTGAACGTGTACACAGACTCCAGATATGCCTTCGCCACCGCACACATCCAC
GGAGAGATCTACAGGCGCCGGGGCTGGCTGACCTCTGAGGGCAAGGAGATCAAGAACAAGGATGAGATCC
TGGCCCTGCTGAAGGCCCTGTTTCTGCCCAAGCGGCTGAGCATCATCCACTGTCCTGGACACCAGAAGGG
ACACTCCGCCGAGGCAAGGGGCAATCGGATGGCCGACCAGGCCGCCAGAAAGGCTGCTATTACTGAAACT
CCCGACACTTCCACTCTGCTGATTGAAAACTCCTCCCCTTCTGGCGGCTCAAAAAGAACCGCCGACGGCA
GCGAATTCGAGTCTCCCAAGAAGAAGAGGAAAGTCGGCTCTGGCCCTGCCGCTAAGAGAGTGAAGCTGGA
CGGATCTGGAGAGGGAAGGGGAAGCCTCCTAACTTGCGGAGATGTCGAGGAGAATCCTGGCCCAATGGTG
AGCAAGGGCGAGGAGGATAACATGGCCATCATCAAGGAGTTCATGCGCTTCAAGGTGCACATGGAGGGCT
CCGTGAACGGCCACGAGTTCGAGATCGAGGGCGAGGGCGAGGGCCGCCCCTACGAGGGCACCCAGACCGC
CAAGCTGAAGGTGACCAAGGGTGGCCCCCTGCCCTTCGCCTGGGACATCCTGTCCCCTCAGTTCATGTAC
GGCTCCAAGGCCTACGTGAAGCACCCCGCCGACATCCCCGACTACTTGAAGCTGTCCTTCCCCGAGGGCT
TCAAGTGGGAGCGCGTGATGAACTTCGAGGACGGCGGCGTGGTGACCGTGACCCAGGACTCCTCCCTGCA
GGACGGCGAGTTCATCTACAAGGTGAAGCTGCGCGGCACCAACTTCCCCTCCGACGGCCCCGTAATGCAG
AAGAAAACCATGGGCTGGGAGGCCTCCTCCGAGCGGATGTACCCCGAGGACGGCGCCCTGAAGGGCGAGA
TCAAGCAGAGGCTGAAGCTGAAGGACGGCGGCCACTACGACGCTGAGGTCAAGACCACCTACAAGGCCAA
GAAGCCCGTGCAGCTGCCCGGCGCCTACAACGTCAACATCAAGTTGGACATCACCTCCCACAACGAGGAC
TACACCATCGTGGAACAGTACGAACGCGCCGAGGGCCGCCACTCCACCGGCGGCATGGACGAGCTGTACA
AGTAACGAAACGCGGCCGCTGATCAGCCTCGACTGTGCCTTCTAGTTGCCAGCCATCTGTTGTTTGCCCC
TCCCCCGTGCCTTCCTTGACCCTGGAAGGTGCCACTCCCACTGTCCTTTCCTAATAAAATGAGAAAATTG
CATCGCATTGTCTGAGTAGGTGTCATTCTATTCTGGGGGGTGGGGTGGGGCAGGACAGCAAGGGGGAGGA
TTGGGAACACAATAGCAGGCATGCTGGGGATGCGGTGGGCTCTATGGGGATCGCTTTCCTCTGAACGCTT
CTCGCTGCTCTTTGAGCCATGGCAGACACCGGGGTTGGGGTTGCGCCTTTTCCAAGGCAGCCCTGGGTTT
GCGCAGGGACGCGGCTGCTCTGGGCGTGGTTCCGGGAAACGCAGCGGCGCCGACCCTGGGTCACGCACAT
TCTTCACGTCCGTTCGCAGCGTCACCCGGATCTTCGCCGCTACCCTTGTGGGCCCCCCGGCGACGCTTCC
TGCTCCGCCCCTAAGTCGGGAAGGTTCCTTGCGGTTCGCGGCGTGCCGGACGTGACAAACGGAAGCCGCA
CCTCTCACTAGTACCCTCGCAGACGGACAGCGCCAGGGAGCAATGGCAGCGCGCCGACCGCGATGGGCTG
TGGCCAATAGCGGCTGCTCAGCAGGGCGCGCCGAGAGCAGCGGCCGGGAAGGGGCGGTGCGGGAGGCGGG
GTGTGGGGCGGTAGTGTGGGCCCTGTTCCTGCCCGCGCGGTGTTCCGCATTCTGCAAGCCTCCGGAGCGC
ACGTCGGCAGTCGGCTCCCTCGTTGACCGAATCACCGACCTCTCTCCCCAGGCTAGCCACCGCCACCATG
AGCAGACTAGACAAGAGCAAAGTCATAAACGGAGCTCTGGAATTACTCAATGGTGTCGGTATCGAAGGCC
TGACGACAAGGAAACTCGCTCAAAAGCTGGGAGTTGAGCAGCCTACCCTGTACTGGCACGTGAAGAACAA
GCGGGCCCTGCTCGATGCCCTGCCAATCGAGATGCTGGACAGGCATCATACCCACTTCTGCCCCCTGGAA
GGCGAGTCATGGCAAGACTTTCTGCGGAACAACGCCAAGTCATACCGCTGTGCTCTCCTCTCACATCGCG
ACGGGGCTAAAGTGCATCTCGGCACCCGCCCAACAGAGAAACAGTACGAAACCCTGGAAAATCAGCTCGC
GTTCCTGTGTCAGCAAGGCTTCTCCCTGGAGAACGCACTGTACGCTCTGTCCGCCGTGGGCCACTTTACA
CTGGGCTGCGTATTGGAGGAACAGGAGCATCAAGTAGCAAAAGAGGAAAGAGAGACACCTACCACCGATT
CTATGCCCCCACTTCTGAGACAAGCAATTGAGCTGTTCGACCGGCAGGGAGCCGAACCTGCCTTCCTTTT
CGGCCTGGAACTAATCATATGTGGCCTGGAGAAACAGCTAAAGTGCGAAAGCGGCGGGCCGACCGACGCC
CTTGACGATTTTGACTTAGACATGCTCCCAGCCGATGCCCTTGACGACTTTGACCTTGATATGCTGCCTG
CTGACGCTCTTGACGATTTTGACCTTGACATGCTCCCCGGGGGATCTGGAGCTACTAACTTCAGCCTGCT
GAAGCAGGCTGGCGACGTGGAGGAGAACCCTGGACCCATGACCGAGTACAAGCCCACGGTGCGCCTCGCC
ACCCGCGACGACGTCCCCAGGGCCGTACGCACCCTCGCCGCCGCGTTCGCCGACTACCCCGCCACGCGCC
ACACCGTCGATCCGGACCGCCACATCGAGCGGGTCACCGAGCTGCAAGAACTCTTCCTCACGCGCGTCGG
GCTCGACATCGGCAAGGTGTGGGTCGCGGACGACGGCGCCGCGGTGGCGGTCTGGACCACGCCGGAGAGC
GTCGAAGCGGGGGCGGTGTTCGCCGAGATCGGCCCGCGCATGGCCGAGTTGAGCGGTTCCCGGCTGGCCG
CGCAGCAACAGATGGAAGGCCTCCTGGCGCCGCACCGGCCCAAGGAGCCCGCGTGGTTCCTGGCCACCGT
CGGTGTCTCGCCCGACCACCAGGGCAAGGGTCTGGGCAGCGCCGTCGTGCTCCCCGGAGTGGAGGCGGCC
GAGCGCGCCGGGGTGCCCGCCTTCCTGGAGACATCCGCGCCCCGCAACCTCCCCTTCTACGAGCGGCTCG
GCTTCACCGTCACCGCCGACGTCGAGGTGCCCGAAGGACCGCGCACCTGGTGCATGACCCGCAAGCCCGG
TGCCTAACGTCGACAATCAACCTCTGGATTACAAAATTTGTGAAAGATTGACTGGTATTCTTAACTATGT
TGCTCCTTTTACGCTATGTGGATACGCTGCTTTAATGCCTTTGTATCATGCGTTAACTAAACTTGTTTAT
TGCAGCTTATAATGGTTACAAATAAAGCAATAGCATCACAAATTTCACAAATAAAGCATTTTTTTCACTG
CATTCTAGTTGTGGTTTGTCCAAACTCATCAATGTATCTTATCATGTCTGGAATTGACTCAAATGATGTC
AATTAGTCTATCAGAAGCTCATCTGGACTCCCTTCCGGGGGACAAGACATCCCTGTTTAATATTTAAACA
GCAGTGTTCCCAAACTGGGTTCTTATATCCCTTGCTCTGGTCAACCAGGTTGCAGGGTTTCCTGTCCTCA
CAGGAACGAAGTCCCTAAAGAAACAGTGGCAGCCAGGTTTAGCCCCGGAATTGACTGGATTCCTTTTTTA
GGGCCCATTGGTATGGCTTTTTCCCCGTATCCCCCCAGGTGTCTGCAGGCTCAAAGAGCAGCGAGAAGCG
TTCAGAGGAAAGCGATCCCGTGCCACCTTCCCCGTGCCCGGGCTGTCCCCGCACGCTGCCGGCTCGGGGA
TGCGGGGGGAGCGCCGGACCGGAGCGGAGCCCCGGGCGGCTCGCTGCTGCCCCCTAGCGGGGGAGGGACG
TAATTACATCCCTGGGGGCTTTGGGGGGGGGCTGTCCCTGATATCTATAACAAGAAAATATATATATAAT
AAGTTATCACGTAAGTAGAACATGAAATAACAATATAATTATCGTATGAGTTAAATCTTAAAAGTCACGT
AAAAGATAATCATGCGTCATTTTGACTCACGCGGTCGTTATAGTTCAAAATCAGTGACACTTACCGCATT
GACAAGCACGCCTCACGGGAGCTCCAAGCGGCGACTGAGATGTCCTAAATGCACAGCGACGGATTCGCGC
TATTTAGAAAGAGAGAGCAATATTTCAAGAATGCATGCGTCAATTTTACGCAGACTATCTTTCTAGGGTT
AATCTAGCTGCATCAGGATCATATCGTCGGGTCTTTTTTCCGGCTCAGTCATCGCCCAAGCTGGCGCTAT
CTGGGCATCGGGGAGGAAGAAGCCCGTGCCTTTTCCCGCGAGGTTGAAGCGGCATGGAAAGAGTTTGCCG
AGGATGACTGCTGCTGCATTGACGTTGAGCGAAAACGCACGTTTACCATGATGATTCGGGAAGGTGTGGC
CATGCACGCCTTTAACGGTGAACTGTTCGTTCAGGCCACCTGGGATACCAGTTCGTCGCGGCTTTTCCGG
ACACAGTTCCGGATGGTCAGCCCGAAGCGCATCAGCAACCCGAACAATACCGGCGACAGCCGGAACTGCC
GTGCCGGTGTGCAGATTAATGACAGCGGTGCGGCGCTGGGATATTACGTCAGCGAGGACGGGTATCCTGG
CTGGATGCCGCAGAAATGGACATGGATACCCCGTGAGTTACCCGGCGGGCGCGCTTGGCGTAATCATGGT
CATAGCTGTTTCCTGTGTGAAATTGTTATCCGCTCACAATTCCACACAACATACGAGCCGGAAGCATAAA
GTGTAAAGCCTGGGGTGCCTAATGAGTGAGCTAACTCACATTAATTGCGTTGCGCTCACTGCCCGCTTTC
CAGTCGGGAAACCTGTCGTGCCAGCTGCATTAATGAATCGGCCAACGCGCGGGGAGAGGCGGTTTGCGTA
TTGGGCGCTCTTCCGCTTCCTCGCTCACTGACTCGCTGCGCTCGGTCGTTCGGCTGCGGCGAGCGGTATC
AGCTCACTCAAAGGCGGTAATACGGTTATCCACAGAATCAGGGGATAACGCAGGAAAGAACATGTGAGCA
AAAGGCCAGCAAAAGGCCAGGAACCGTAAAAAGGCCGCGTTGCTGGCGTTTTTCCATAGGCTCCGCCCCC
CTGACGAGCATCACAAAAATCGACGCTCAAGTCAGAGGTGGCGAAACCCGACAGGACTATAAAGATACCA
GGCGTTTCCCCCTGGAAGCTCCCTCGTGCGCTCTCCTGTTCCGACCCTGCCGCTTACCGGATACCTGTCC
GCCTTTCTCCCTTCGGGAAGCGTGGCGCTTTCTCATAGCTCACGCTGTAGGTATCTCAGTTCGGTGTAGG
TCGTTCGCTCCAAGCTGGGCTGTGTGCACGAACCCCCCGTTCAGCCCGACCGCTGCGCCTTATCCGGTAA
CTATCGTCTTGAGTCCAACCCGGTAAGACACGACTTATCGCCACTGGCAGCAGCCACTGGTAACAGGATT
AGCAGAGCGAGGTATGTAGGCGGTGCTACAGAGTTCTTGAAGTGGTGGCCTAACTACGGCTACACTAGAA
GAACAGTATTTGGTATCTGCGCTCTGCTGAAGCCAGTTACCTTCGGAAAAAGAGTTGGTAGCTCTTGATC
CGGCAAACAAACCACCGCTGGTAGCGGTGGTTTTTTTGTTTGCAAGCAGCAGATTACGCGCAGAAAAAAA
GGATCTCAAGAAGATCCTTTGATCTTTTCTACGGGGTCTGACGCTCAGTGGAACGAAAACTCACGTTAAG
GGATTTTGGTCATGAGATTATCAAAAAGGATCTTCACCTAGATCCTTTTAAATTAAAAATGAAGTTTTAA
ATCAATCTAAAGTATATATGAGTAAACTTGGTCTGACAGTTACCAATGCTTAATCAGTGAGGCACCTATC
TCAGCGATCTGTCTATTTCGTTCATCCATAGTTGCCTGACTCCCCGTCGTGTAGATAACTACGATACGGG
AGGGCTTACCATCTGGCCCCAGTGCTGCAATGATACCGCGAGATCCACGCTCACCGGCTCCAGATTTATC
AGCAATAAACCAGCCAGCCGGAAGGGCCGAGCGCAGAAGTGGTCCTGCAACTTTATCCGCCTCCATCCAG
TCTATTAATTGTTGCCGGGAAGCTAGAGTAAGTAGTTCGCCAGTTAATAGTTTGCGCAACGTTGTTGCCA
TTGCTACAGGCATCGTGGTGTCACGCTCGTCGTTTGGTATGGCTTCATTCAGCTCCGGTTCCCAACGATC
AAGGCGAGTTACATGATCCCCCATGTTGTGCAAAAAAGCGGTTAGCTCCTTCGGTCCTCCGATCGTTGTC
AGAAGTAAGTTGGCCGCAGTGTTATCACTCATGGTTATGGCAGCACTGCATAATTCTCTTACTGTCATGC
CATCCGTAAGATGCTTTTCTGTGACTGGTGAGTACTCAACCAAGTCATTCTGAGAATAGTGTATGCGGCG
ACCGAGTTGCTCTTGCCCGGCGTCAATACGGGATAATACCGCGCCACATAGCAGAACTTTAAAAGTGCTC
ATCATTGGAAAACGTTCTTCGGGGCGAAAACTCTCAAGGATCTTACCGCTGTTGAGATCCAGTTCGATGT
AACCCACTCGTGCACCCAACTGATCTTCAGCATCTTTTACTTTCACCAGCGTTTCTGGGTGAGCAAAAAC
AGGAAGGCAAAATGCCGCAAAAAAGGGAATAAGGGCGACACGGAAATGTTGAATACTCATACTCTTCCTT
TTTCAATATTATTGAAGCATTTATCAGGGTTATTGTCTCATGAGCGGATACATATTTGAATGTATTTAGA
AAAATAAACAAATAGGGGTTCCGCGCACATTTCCCCGAAAAGTGCCACCTAAATTGTAAGCGTTAATATT
TTGTTAAAATTCGCGTTAAATTTTTGTTAAATCAGCTCATTTTTTAACCAATAGGCCGAAATCGGCAAAA
TCCCTTATAAATCAAAAGAATAGACCGAGATAGGGT
[37 nt withheld, positions 14037-14073]
AAAGAACGTGGACTCCAACGTCAAAGG
[49 nt withheld, positions 14101-14149]
T
[91 nt withheld, positions 14151-14241]
G
[124 nt withheld, positions 14243-14366]
CCCATTCGCCATTCAGGCTGCGCAACTGTTGGGAAGGGCGATCGGTGCGGGCCTCTTCGCTATTACGCCA
GCTGGCGAAAGGGGGATGTGCTGCAAGGCGATTAAGTTGGGTAACGCCAGGGTTTTCCCAGTCACGACGT
TGTAAAACGACGGCCAGTGAGCGCGCCTCGTTCATTCACGTTTTTGAACCCGTGGAGGACGGGCAGACTC
GCGGTGCAAATGTGTTTTACAGCGTGATGGAGCAGATGAAGATGCTCGACACGCTGCAGAACACGCAGCT
AGA
Features (pLannotate 1.2.2; 23 found; start..end, strand, type, name):
    483..797     +  promoter       tight TRE promoter: Tet-responsive promoter PTight, consisting of seven tet operator sequences followed by the minimal CMV promoter
    876..4977    +  CDS            dCas9 (fragment): catalytically dead mutant of the Cas9 endonuclease from the Streptococcus pyogenes Type II CRISPR/Cas system RNA-guided DNA-binding protein that lacks endonuclease activity due to the D10A mutation in the RuvC catalytic domain and the N863A mutation in the HNH catalytic domain
   5079..7109    +  CDS            gag-pol (fragment): POL_MLVMS - Experimental evidence at protein level: Swiss-Prot protein existence level 1. [Integrase]: Catalyzes viral DNA integration into the host chromosome, by performing a series of DNA cutting and joining reactions. This enzyme activity takes place after virion entry into a cell and reverse transcription of the RNA genome in dsDNA. The first step in the integration process is 3' processing. This step requires a complex comprising the viral genome, matrix protein and integrase. This complex is called the pre-integration complex (PIC). The integrase protein removes 2 nucleotides from each
   7275..7982    +  CDS            mCherry: mCherry is a basic (constitutively fluorescent) red fluorescent protein published in 2004, derived from Discosoma sp.. It is reported to be a very rapidly-maturing monomer with low acid sensitivity.
   8013..8237    +  polyA_signal   bGH poly(A) signal: bovine growth hormone polyadenylation signal
   8291..8801    +  promoter       hPGK promoter: human phosphoglycerate kinase 1 promoter
   8830..9515    +  CDS            rtTA3 (fragment): reverse tetracycline transactivator 3 activates expression from Tet-responsive promoters in the presence of doxycycline
   9445..9555    +  CDS            VP48: 3 tandem repeats of the minimal activation domain of herpes simplex virus VP16 (Cheng et al., 2013)
   9628..10225   +  CDS            PuroR (fragment): puromycin N-acetyltransferase; pac from Streptomyces; confers resistance to puromycin
  10235..10341   +  misc_feature   WPRE (fragment): woodchuck hepatitis virus posttranscriptional regulatory element
  10350..10471   +  polyA_signal   SV40 poly(A) signal: SV40 polyadenylation signal
  10489..10581   +  ncRNA          G-CSF SLDE: Accession: RF00183 - G-CSF factor stem-loop destabilising element (SLDE)
  11278..11745   +  CDS            B (fragment): PORTL_LAMBD - Experimental evidence at protein level: Swiss-Prot protein existence level 1. Forms the portal vertex of the capsid (PubMed:6228056, PubMed:6232391). This portal plays critical roles in head assembly, genome packaging, neck/tail attachment, and genome ejection (Probable). The portal protein multimerizes as a single ring-shaped homododecamer arranged around a central channel (PubMed:6232391). Binds to the terminase subunits to form the packaging machine (PubMed:7799432). From Escherichia phage lambda (Bacteriophage lambda).
  11781..11803   -  protein_bind   lac operator (fragment): The lac repressor binds to the lac operator to inhibit transcription in E. coli. This inhibition can be relieved by adding lactose or isopropyl-β-D-thiogalactopyranoside (IPTG). lac repressor encoded by lacI
  11807..11837   -  promoter       lac promoter: promoter for the E. coli lac operon
  11852..11873   -  protein_bind   CAP binding site: CAP binding activates transcription in the presence of cAMP. E. coli catabolite activator protein
  11886..11978   -  CDS            lacI (fragment): lac repressor; lacI; The lac repressor binds to the lac operator to inhibit transcription in E. coli. This inhibition can be relieved by adding lactose or isopropyl-β-D-thiogalactopyranoside (IPTG).
  12161..12749   -  rep_origin     ori: high-copy-number ColE1/pMB1/pBR322/pUC origin of replication
  12920..13780   -  CDS            AmpR: β-lactamase; bla; confers resistance to ampicillin, carbenicillin, and related antibiotics
  13781..13885   -  promoter       AmpR promoter: bla
  13938..14366   -  rep_origin     f1 ori (sequence partly withheld): f1 bacteriophage origin of replication; arrow indicates direction of (+) strand synthesis
  14371..14526   -  CDS            lacZα (fragment): LacZα fragment of β-galactosidase; lacZ fragment
  14528..14647   +  CDS            B (fragment): PORTL_LAMBD - Experimental evidence at protein level: Swiss-Prot protein existence level 1. Forms the portal vertex of the capsid (PubMed:6228056, PubMed:6232391). This portal plays critical roles in head assembly, genome packaging, neck/tail attachment, and genome ejection (Probable). The portal protein multimerizes as a single ring-shaped homododecamer arranged around a central channel (PubMed:6232391). Binds to the terminase subunits to form the packaging machine (PubMed:7799432). From Escherichia phage lambda (Bacteriophage lambda).
