[The description below was written by a language model from this plasmid's Addgene catalogue record and pLannotate feature annotations shown in this document.]
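Description:
P022-mPB-TRE-PEmax-T2A-mCherry-PGK-rttA-Puro is a roughly 14.6 kb piggyBac transposon plasmid for doxycycline-inducible expression of the PEmax prime editor in mammalian cells. It is listed as an empty backbone assembled by Golden Gate cloning. It is maintained in E. coli through a high-copy ColE1/pUC-type origin and an ampicillin resistance gene. An f1 origin and remnants of lac promoter/lacZα sequence are also present from the cloning backbone. The automated annotation does not call the piggyBac terminal repeats, so their positions cannot be given from the feature table. It does label short stretches flanking the cargo as phage lambda B fragments, and the significance of these matches is unclear.

The inducible unit starts with a tight TRE promoter (seven tet operators upstream of a minimal CMV promoter). This drives a long open reading frame that the annotation software splits into a Cas9 fragment, labelled dCas9, and a Moloney murine leukemia virus gag-pol fragment. Together these correspond to the Cas9-derived domain and reverse transcriptase domain of PEmax, which the record says was taken with minor modification from an earlier prime editor plasmid. According to the construct name, mCherry follows through a T2A self-cleaving peptide, so red fluorescence reports induced editor expression. The unit ends at a bGH polyadenylation signal.

A second, constitutive cassette uses the human PGK promoter to express an rtTA3-type reverse tetracycline transactivator with its VP16-derived activation repeats, followed by puromycin N-acetyltransferase, a short WPRE fragment and an SV40 polyadenylation signal. The linker between rtTA and PuroR is not annotated. Placing both the transactivator and its responsive promoter on one transposon allows stable genomic integration with a piggyBac transposase supplied separately, puromycin selection of integrants, and switchable prime editing. The associated work concerns recording signalling and cis-regulatory activity into DNA.
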