Addgene plasmid #239974: P022-mPB-TRE-PEmax-T2A-mCherry-PGK-rttA-Puro
Purpose: (Empty Backbone) PiggyBac plasmid for inducible PEmax expression and Puromycin selection
Depositing lab: Jay Shendure. Depositing organization: University of Washington. Publication: Symbolic recording of signalling and cis-regulatory element activity to DNA. Chen W, Choi J, Li X, Nathans JF, Martin B, Yang W, Hamazaki N, Qiu C, Lalanne JB, Regalado S, Kim H, Agarwal V, Nichols E, Leith A, Lee C, Shendure J. Nature. 2024 Aug;632(8027):1073-1081. doi: 10.1038/s41586-024-07706-4. Epub 2024 Jul 17. PubMed 39020177.
Backbone
  Vector backbone: PiggyBac
  Backbone size (bp): 15000
  Vector type: Mammalian Expression, CRISPR, Synthetic Biology
  Promoter: TRE
  Selectable markers: Puromycin ; mCherry
Growth in bacteria
  Bacterial resistance: Ampicillin, 100 μg/mL
  Growth temperature: 30°C
  Growth strain: NEB Stable
  Copy number: High Copy
Gene/Insert
  Cloning method: Golden Gate
Resource information
  A portion of this plasmid was derived from a plasmid made by: David Liu (PEmax from Addgene Plasmid # 174820 with minor modification)
Terms and licenses: Academic/Nonprofit Terms; Industry Terms: Not Available to Industry
How to cite: P022-mPB-TRE-PEmax-T2A-mCherry-PGK-rttA-Puro was a gift from Jay Shendure (Addgene plasmid # 239974 ; http://n2t.net/addgene:239974 ; RRID:Addgene_239974)
